Addgene plasmid #194721: pX458-AAVS1-sg
Purpose: px458 with guide RNA that target hAAVS1
Depositing lab: Rudolf Jaenisch. Publication: Multiplex Genome Editing of Human Pluripotent Stem Cells Using Cpf1. Ma H. Bio Protoc. 2024 Nov 20;14(22):e5108. doi: 10.21769/BioProtoc.5108. eCollection 2024 Nov 20. PubMed 39600977.
Backbone
  Vector backbone: pCDNA3.6
  Vector type: Mammalian Expression, CRISPR
Growth in bacteria
  Bacterial resistance: Ampicillin, 100 μg/mL
  Growth temperature: 30°C
  Growth strain: NEB Stable
  Copy number: High Copy
Gene/Insert
  Gene/Insert name: Cas9
  gRNA/shRNA sequence: ggggccactagggacaggat
  Species: Streptococcus pyogenes
  Entrez Gene: AAVS1 (a.k.a. AAV)
  Cloning method: Restriction Enzyme; 5′ cloning site unknown (unknown if destroyed); 3′ cloning site unknown (unknown if destroyed)
  Sequencing primers: 5′ unknown
Terms and licenses: Academic/Nonprofit Terms; Industry Terms: Not Available to Industry
Depositor comments: p-8 of Supplemental Table 2 of https://www.biorxiv.org/content/10.1101/2022.04.13.488123v1.full
How to cite: pX458-AAVS1-sg was a gift from Rudolf Jaenisch (Addgene plasmid # 194721 ; http://n2t.net/addgene:194721 ; RRID:Addgene_194721)
