[The description below was written by a language model from this plasmid's Addgene catalogue record and pLannotate feature annotations shown in this document.]
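Description:
pX458-AAVS1-sg is an all-in-one mammalian CRISPR/Cas9 expression plasmid that carries a single guide RNA directed against the human AAVS1 locus. The catalogue lists the backbone as pCDNA3.6, while the name and stated purpose describe it as a pX458 derivative, and the annotated features fit the pX458-type layout. In bacteria it is maintained through a high-copy ColE1/pUC origin and selected with ampicillin via the bla (AmpR) gene. An f1 phage origin is also present, along with short pBR322-derived bom and rop fragments. The feature table comes from a partial NGS assembly of about 9.6 kb, so some fragmented annotations, such as the split chicken β-actin promoter pieces and a second partial gRNA scaffold, may reflect assembly or annotation artefacts rather than design.

The plasmid contains two expression units. A human U6 RNA polymerase III promoter drives the AAVS1-targeting spacer fused to the Streptococcus pyogenes gRNA scaffold. A hybrid promoter composed of the CMV enhancer, chicken β-actin promoter and a hybrid intron drives S. pyogenes Cas9, which is annotated in N- and C-terminal portions that lie contiguously and carries a C-terminal nucleoplasmin nuclear localization signal. EGFP follows in the same transcription unit, and a bGH polyadenylation signal terminates it. The linker between Cas9 and EGFP is not annotated, although pX458-type vectors conventionally use a 2A peptide there. EGFP lets transfected cells be identified or sorted. A single AAV2 ITR annotation lies downstream of the poly(A) signal, but nothing in the record indicates use as an AAV packaging vector. The associated publication concerns genome editing of human pluripotent stem cells, consistent with using this plasmid to cut AAVS1, a commonly used safe-harbour site for transgene knock-in.
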