Features (pLannotate 1.2.2; 22 found; start..end, strand, type, name):
    172..349     +  promoter       chicken β-actin promoter (fragment): No description available
    350..577     +  intron         hybrid intron: hybrid between chicken β-actin (CBA) and minute virus of mice (MMV) introns (Gray et al., 2011)
    715..2316    +  CDS            Cas9(N): N-terminal portion of Streptococcus pyogenes Cas9 (Zetsche et al., 2015)
   2317..4815    +  CDS            Cas9(C): C-terminal portion of Streptococcus pyogenes Cas9 (Zetsche et al., 2015)
   4816..4863    +  CDS            nucleoplasmin NLS: bipartite nuclear localization signal from nucleoplasmin
   4933..5646    +  CDS            EGFP: EGFP is a basic (constitutively fluorescent) green fluorescent protein published in 1996, derived from Aequorea victoria. It is reported to be a rapidly-maturing weak dimer with moderate acid sensitivity.
   5680..5791    +  polyA_signal   bGH poly(A) signal: bovine growth hormone polyadenylation signal
   5896..6036    +  repeat_region  AAV2 ITR: inverted terminal repeat of adeno-associated virus serotype 2 inverted
   6041..6092    -  misc_feature   bom (fragment): basis of mobility region from pBR322
   6111..6566    +  rep_origin     f1 ori (sequence partly withheld): f1 bacteriophage origin of replication; arrow indicates direction of (+) strand synthesis
   6567..6616    -  misc_feature   bom (fragment): basis of mobility region from pBR322
   6718..6753    -  CDS            rop (fragment): Rop protein, which maintains plasmids at low copy number; rop
   6848..6952    +  promoter       AmpR promoter: bla
   6953..7813    +  CDS            AmpR: β-lactamase; bla; confers resistance to ampicillin, carbenicillin, and related antibiotics
   7984..8572    +  rep_origin     ori: high-copy-number ColE1/pMB1/pBR322/pUC origin of replication
   8634..8874    +  promoter       U6 promoter: RNA polymerase III promoter for human U6 snRNA
   8904..8979    +  misc_RNA       gRNA scaffold: guide RNA scaffold for the Streptococcus pyogenes CRISPR/Cas9 system
   8986..9029    +  misc_RNA       gRNA scaffold (fragment): guide RNA scaffold for the Streptococcus pyogenes CRISPR/Cas9 system
   9076..9361    +  enhancer       CMV enhancer: human cytomegalovirus immediate early enhancer; contains an 18-bp deletion relative to the standard CMV enhancer
   9363..9483    +  promoter       chicken β-actin promoter (fragment): contains a 21-bp deletion relative to the standard chicken β-actin promoter
   9494..9515    +  promoter       chicken β-actin promoter (fragment): No description available
   9611..9632    +  promoter       chicken β-actin promoter (fragment): No description available
>Addgene plasmid #194721 | pX458-AAVS1-sg | addgene full sequence | sequence record 381227 | Addgene Partial NGS Result
NNNNNNNNNNNNNNNNNNNNNNNNNNNNNNNNNNNNNNNNNNNNNNNNNNNNNNNNNNNNNNNNNNNNNN
NNNNNNNNNNNNNNNNNNNNNNNNNNNNNNNNNNNNNNNNNNNNNNNNNNNNCCCCCATATTNTDTTTTT
TTTTTTTTTTTKTATTGTTNNGGGGGGGGGGGGGGGGGGGGGGGGGGGGGGGGCGCGCGCGNGGSGGGGC
GGGGCGGGGCGAGGGGCGGGGCGGGGCGAGGCGGAGAGGTGCGGCGGCAGCCAATCAGAGCGGCGCGCTC
CGAAAGTTTCCTTTTATGGCGAGGCGGCGGCGGCGGCGGCCCTATAAAAAGCGAAGCGCGCGGCGGGCGG
GAGTCGCTGCGCGCTGCCTTCGCCCCGTGCCCCGCTCCGCCGCCGCCTCGCGCCGCCCGCCCCGGCTCTG
ACTGACCGCGTTACTCCCACAGGTGAGCGGGCGGGACGGCCCTTCTCCTCCGGGCTGTAATTAGCTGAGC
AAGAGGTAAGGGTTTAAGGGATGGTTGGTTGGTGGGGTATTAATGTTTAATTACCTGGAGCACCTGCCTG
AAATCACTTTTTTTCAGGTTGGACCGGTGCCACCATGGACTATAAGGACCACGACGGAGACTACAAGGAT
CATGATATTGATTACAAAGACGATGACGATAAGATGGCCCCAAAGAAGAAGCGGAAGGTCGGTATCCACG
GAGTCCCAGCAGCCGACAAGAAGTACAGCATCGGCCTGGACATCGGCACCAACTCTGTGGGCTGGGCCGT
GATCACCGACGAGTACAAGGTGCCCAGCAAGAAATTCAAGGTGCTGGGCAACACCGACCGGCACAGCATC
AAGAAGAACCTGATCGGAGCCCTGCTGTTCGACAGCGGCGAAACAGCCGAGGCCACCCGGCTGAAGAGAA
CCGCCAGAAGAAGATACACCAGACGGAAGAACCGGATCTGCTATCTGCAAGAGATCTTCAGCAACGAGAT
GGCCAAGGTGGACGACAGCTTCTTCCACAGACTGGAAGAGTCCTTCCTGGTGGAAGAGGATAAGAAGCAC
GAGCGGCACCCCATCTTCGGCAACATCGTGGACGAGGTGGCCTACCACGAGAAGTACCCCACCATCTACC
ACCTGAGAAAGAAACTGGTGGACAGCACCGACAAGGCCGACCTGCGGCTGATCTATCTGGCCCTGGCCCA
CATGATCAAGTTCCGGGGCCACTTCCTGATCGAGGGCGACCTGAACCCCGACAACAGCGACGTGGACAAG
CTGTTCATCCAGCTGGTGCAGACCTACAACCAGCTGTTCGAGGAAAACCCCATCAACGCCAGCGGCGTGG
ACGCCAAGGCCATCCTGTCTGCCAGACTGAGCAAGAGCAGACGGCTGGAAAATCTGATCGCCCAGCTGCC
CGGCGAGAAGAAGAATGGCCTGTTCGGAAACCTGATTGCCCTGAGCCTGGGCCTGACCCCCAACTTCAAG
AGCAACTTCGACCTGGCCGAGGATGCCAAACTGCAGCTGAGCAAGGACACCTACGACGACGACCTGGACA
ACCTGCTGGCCCAGATCGGCGACCAGTACGCCGACCTGTTTCTGGCCGCCAAGAACCTGTCCGACGCCAT
CCTGCTGAGCGACATCCTGAGAGTGAACACCGAGATCACCAAGGCCCCCCTGAGCGCCTCTATGATCAAG
AGATACGACGAGCACCACCAGGACCTGACCCTGCTGAAAGCTCTCGTGCGGCAGCAGCTGCCTGAGAAGT
ACAAAGAGATTTTCTTCGACCAGAGCAAGAACGGCTACGCCGGCTACATTGACGGCGGAGCCAGCCAGGA
AGAGTTCTACAAGTTCATCAAGCCCATCCTGGAAAAGATGGACGGCACCGAGGAACTGCTCGTGAAGCTG
AACAGAGAGGACCTGCTGCGGAAGCAGCGGACCTTCGACAACGGCAGCATCCCCCACCAGATCCACCTGG
GAGAGCTGCACGCCATTCTGCGGCGGCAGGAAGATTTTTACCCATTCCTGAAGGACAACCGGGAAAAGAT
CGAGAAGATCCTGACCTTCCGCATCCCCTACTACGTGGGCCCTCTGGCCAGGGGAAACAGCAGATTCGCC
TGGATGACCAGAAAGAGCGAGGAAACCATCACCCCCTGGAACTTCGAGGAAGTGGTGGACAAGGGCGCTT
CCGCCCAGAGCTTCATCGAGCGGATGACCAACTTCGATAAGAACCTGCCCAACGAGAAGGTGCTGCCCAA
GCACAGCCTGCTGTACGAGTACTTCACCGTGTATAACGAGCTGACCAAAGTGAAATACGTGACCGAGGGA
ATGAGAAAGCCCGCCTTCCTGAGCGGCGAGCAGAAAAAGGCCATCGTGGACCTGCTGTTCAAGACCAACC
GGAAAGTGACCGTGAAGCAGCTGAAAGAGGACTACTTCAAGAAAATCGAGTGCTTCGACTCCGTGGAAAT
CTCCGGCGTGGAAGATCGGTTCAACGCCTCCCTGGGCACATACCACGATCTGCTGAAAATTATCAAGGAC
AAGGACTTCCTGGACAATGAGGAAAACGAGGACATTCTGGAAGATATCGTGCTGACCCTGACACTGTTTG
AGGACAGAGAGATGATCGAGGAACGGCTGAAAACCTATGCCCACCTGTTCGACGACAAAGTGATGAAGCA
GCTGAAGCGGCGGAGATACACCGGCTGGGGCAGGCTGAGCCGGAAGCTGATCAACGGCATCCGGGACAAG
CAGTCCGGCAAGACAATCCTGGATTTCCTGAAGTCCGACGGCTTCGCCAACAGAAACTTCATGCAGCTGA
TCCACGACGACAGCCTGACCTTTAAAGAGGACATCCAGAAAGCCCAGGTGTCCGGCCAGGGCGATAGCCT
GCACGAGCACATTGCCAATCTGGCCGGCAGCCCCGCCATTAAGAAGGGCATCCTGCAGACAGTGAAGGTG
GTGGACGAGCTCGTGAAAGTGATGGGCCGGCACAAGCCCGAGAACATCGTGATCGAAATGGCCAGAGAGA
ACCAGACCACCCAGAAGGGACAGAAGAACAGCCGCGAGAGAATGAAGCGGATCGAAGAGGGCATCAAAGA
GCTGGGCAGCCAGATCCTGAAAGAACACCCCGTGGAAAACACCCAGCTGCAGAACGAGAAGCTGTACCTG
TACTACCTGCAGAATGGGCGGGATATGTACGTGGACCAGGAACTGGACATCAACCGGCTGTCCGACTACG
ATGTGGACCATATCGTGCCTCAGAGCTTTCTGAAGGACGACTCCATCGACAACAAGGTGCTGACCAGAAG
CGACAAGAACCGGGGCAAGAGCGACAACGTGCCCTCCGAAGAGGTCGTGAAGAAGATGAAGAACTACTGG
CGGCAGCTGCTGAACGCCAAGCTGATTACCCAGAGAAAGTTCGACAATCTGACCAAGGCCGAGAGAGGCG
GCCTGAGCGAACTGGATAAGGCCGGCTTCATCAAGAGACAGCTGGTGGAAACCCGGCAGATCACAAAGCA
CGTGGCACAGATCCTGGACTCCCGGATGAACACTAAGTACGACGAGAATGACAAGCTGATCCGGGAAGTG
AAAGTGATCACCCTGAAGTCCAAGCTGGTGTCCGATTTCCGGAAGGATTTCCAGTTTTACAAAGTGCGCG
AGATCAACAACTACCACCACGCCCACGACGCCTACCTGAACGCCGTCGTGGGAACCGCCCTGATCAAAAA
GTACCCTAAGCTGGAAAGCGAGTTCGTGTACGGCGACTACAAGGTGTACGACGTGCGGAAGATGATCGCC
AAGAGCGAGCAGGAAATCGGCAAGGCTACCGCCAAGTACTTCTTCTACAGCAACATCATGAACTTTTTCA
AGACCGAGATTACCCTGGCCAACGGCGAGATCCGGAAGCGGCCTCTGATCGAGACAAACGGCGAAACCGG
GGAGATCGTGTGGGATAAGGGCCGGGATTTTGCCACCGTGCGGAAAGTGCTGAGCATGCCCCAAGTGAAT
ATCGTGAAAAAGACCGAGGTGCAGACAGGCGGCTTCAGCAAAGAGTCTATCCTGCCCAAGAGGAACAGCG
ATAAGCTGATCGCCAGAAAGAAGGACTGGGACCCTAAGAAGTACGGCGGCTTCGACAGCCCCACCGTGGC
CTATTCTGTGCTGGTGGTGGCCAAAGTGGAAAAGGGCAAGTCCAAGAAACTGAAGAGTGTGAAAGAGCTG
CTGGGGATCACCATCATGGAAAGAAGCAGCTTCGAGAAGAATCCCATCGACTTTCTGGAAGCCAAGGGCT
ACAAAGAAGTGAAAAAGGACCTGATCATCAAGCTGCCTAAGTACTCCCTGTTCGAGCTGGAAAACGGCCG
GAAGAGAATGCTGGCCTCTGCCGGCGAACTGCAGAAGGGAAACGAACTGGCCCTGCCCTCCAAATATGTG
AACTTCCTGTACCTGGCCAGCCACTATGAGAAGCTGAAGGGCTCCCCCGAGGATAATGAGCAGAAACAGC
TGTTTGTGGAACAGCACAAGCACTACCTGGACGAGATCATCGAGCAGATCAGCGAGTTCTCCAAGAGAGT
GATCCTGGCCGACGCTAATCTGGACAAAGTGCTGTCCGCCTACAACAAGCACCGGGATAAGCCCATCAGA
GAGCAGGCCGAGAATATCATCCACCTGTTTACCCTGACCAATCTGGGAGCCCCTGCCGCCTTCAAGTACT
TTGACACCACCATCGACCGGAAGAGGTACACCAGCACCAAAGAGGTGCTGGACGCCACCCTGATCCACCA
GAGCATCACCGGCCTGTACGAGACACGGATCGACCTGTCTCAGCTGGGAGGCGACAAAAGGCCGGCGGCC
ACGAAAAAGGCCGGCCAGGCAAAAAAGAAAAAGGAATTCGGCAGTGGAGAGGGCAGAGGAAGTCTGCTAA
CATGCGGTGACGTCGAGGAGAATCCTGGCCCAGTGAGCAAGGGCGAGGAGCTGTTCACCGGGGTGGTGCC
CATCCTGGTCGAGCTGGACGGCGACGTAAACGGCCACAAGTTCAGCGTGTCCGGCGAGGGCGAGGGCGAT
GCCACCTACGGCAAGCTGACCCTGAAGTTCATCTGCACCACCGGCAAGCTGCCCGTGCCCTGGCCCACCC
TCGTGACCACCCTGACCTACGGCGTGCAGTGCTTCAGCCGCTACCCCGACCACATGAAGCAGCACGACTT
CTTCAAGTCCGCCATGCCCGAAGGCTACGTCCAGGAGCGCACCATCTTCTTCAAGGACGACGGCAACTAC
AAGACCCGCGCCGAGGTGAAGTTCGAGGGCGACACCCTGGTGAACCGCATCGAGCTGAAGGGCATCGACT
TCAAGGAGGACGGCAACATCCTGGGGCACAAGCTGGAGTACAACTACAACAGCCACAACGTCTATATCAT
GGCCGACAAGCAGAAGAACGGCATCAAGGTGAACTTCAAGATCCGCCACAACATCGAGGACGGCAGCGTG
CAGCTCGCCGACCACTACCAGCAGAACACCCCCATCGGCGACGGCCCCGTGCTGCTGCCCGACAACCACT
ACCTGAGCACCCAGTCCGCCCTGAGCAAAGACCCCAACGAGAAGCGCGATCACATGGTCCTGCTGGAGTT
CGTGACCGCCGCCGGGATCACTCTCGGCATGGACGAGCTGTACAAGGAATTCTAACTAGAGCTCGCTGAT
CAGCCTCGACTGTGCCTTCTAGTTGCCAGCCATCTGTTGTTTGCCCCTCCCCCGTGCCTTCCTTGACCCT
GGAAGGTGCCACTCCCACTGTCCTTTCCTAATAAAATGAGGAAATTGCATCGCATTGTCTGAGTAGGTGT
CATTCTATTCTGGGGGGTGGGGTGGGGCAGGACAGCAAGGGGGAGGATTGGGAAGAGAATAGCAGGCATG
CTGGGGAGCGGCCGCAGGAACCCCTAGTGATGGAGTTGGCCACTCCCTCTCTGCGCGCTCGCTCGCTCAC
TGAGGCCGGGCGACCAAAGGTCGCCCGACGCCCGGGCTTTGCCCGGGCGGCCTCAGTGAGCGAGCGAGCG
CGCAGCTGCCTGCAGGGGCGCCTGATGCGGTATTTTCTCCTTACGCATCTGTGCGGTATTTCACACCGCA
TA
[95 nt withheld, positions 6093-6187]
T
[46 nt withheld, positions 6189-6234]
C
[141 nt withheld, positions 6236-6376]
CCTTTGACGTTGGAGTCCACGTTCTTT
[37 nt withheld, positions 6404-6440]
ACTCTATCTCGGGCTATTCTTTTGATTTATAAGGGATTTTGCCGATTTCGGTCTATTGGTTAAAAAATGA
GCTGATTTAACAAAAATTTAACGCGAATTTTAACAAAATATTAACGTTTACAATTTTATGGTGCACTCTC
AGTACAATCTGCTCTGATGCCGCATAGTTAAGCCAGCCCCGACACCCGCCAACACCCGCTGACGCGCCCT
GACGGGCTTGTCTGCTCCCGGCATCCGCTTACAGACAAGCTGTGACCGTCTCCGGGAGCTGCATGTGTCA
GAGGTTTTCACCGTCATCACCGAAACGCGCGAGACGAAAGGGCCTCGTGATACGCCTATTTTTATAGGTT
AATGTCATGATAATAATGGTTTCTTAGACGTCAGGTGGCACTTTTCGGGGAAATGTGCGCGGAACCCCTA
TTTGTTTATTTTTCTAAATACATTCAAATATGTATCCGCTCATGAGACAATAACCCTGATAAATGCTTCA
ATAATATTGAAAAAGGAAGAGTATGAGTATTCAACATTTCCGTGTCGCCCTTATTCCCTTTTTTGCGGCA
TTTTGCCTTCCTGTTTTTGCTCACCCAGAAACGCTGGTGAAAGTAAAAGATGCTGAAGATCAGTTGGGTG
CACGAGTGGGTTACATCGAACTGGATCTCAACAGCGGTAAGATCCTTGAGAGTTTTCGCCCCGAAGAACG
TTTTCCAATGATGAGCACTTTTAAAGTTCTGCTATGTGGCGCGGTATTATCCCGTATTGACGCCGGGCAA
GAGCAACTCGGTCGCCGCATACACTATTCTCAGAATGACTTGGTTGAGTACTCACCAGTCACAGAAAAGC
ATCTTACGGATGGCATGACAGTAAGAGAATTATGCAGTGCTGCCATAACCATGAGTGATAACACTGCGGC
CAACTTACTTCTGACAACGATCGGAGGACCGAAGGAGCTAACCGCTTTTTTGCACAACATGGGGGATCAT
GTAACTCGCCTTGATCGTTGGGAACCGGAGCTGAATGAAGCCATACCAAACGACGAGCGTGACACCACGA
TGCCTGTAGCAATGGCAACAACGTTGCGCAAACTATTAACTGGCGAACTACTTACTCTAGCTTCCCGGCA
ACAATTAATAGACTGGATGGAGGCGGATAAAGTTGCAGGACCACTTCTGCGCTCGGCCCTTCCGGCTGGC
TGGTTTATTGCTGATAAATCTGGAGCCGGTGAGCGTGGAAGCCGCGGTATCATTGCAGCACTGGGGCCAG
ATGGTAAGCCCTCCCGTATCGTAGTTATCTACACGACGGGGAGTCAGGCAACTATGGATGAACGAAATAG
ACAGATCGCTGAGATAGGTGCCTCACTGATTAAGCATTGGTAACTGTCAGACCAAGTTTACTCATATATA
CTTTAGATTGATTTAAAACTTCATTTTTAATTTAAAAGGATCTAGGTGAAGATCCTTTTTGATAATCTCA
TGACCAAAATCCCTTAACGTGAGTTTTCGTTCCACTGAGCGTCAGACCCCGTAGAAAAGATCAAAGGATC
TTCTTGAGATCCTTTTTTTCTGCGCGTAATCTGCTGCTTGCAAACAAAAAAACCACCGCTACCAGCGGTG
GTTTGTTTGCCGGATCAAGAGCTACCAACTCTTTTTCCGAAGGTAACTGGCTTCAGCAGAGCGCAGATAC
CAAATACTGTTCTTCTAGTGTAGCCGTAGTTAGGCCACCACTTCAAGAACTCTGTAGCACCGCCTACATA
CCTCGCTCTGCTAATCCTGTTACCAGTGGCTGCTGCCAGTGGCGATAAGTCGTGTCTTACCGGGTTGGAC
TCAAGACGATAGTTACCGGATAAGGCGCAGCGGTCGGGCTGAACGGGGGGTTCGTGCACACAGCCCAGCT
TGGAGCGAACGACCTACACCGAACTGAGATACCTACAGCGTGAGCTATGAGAAAGCGCCACGCTTCCCGA
AGGGAGAAAGGCGGACAGGTATCCGGTAAGCGGCAGGGTCGGAACAGGAGAGCGCACGAGGGAGCTTCCA
GGGGGAAACGCCTGGTATCTTTATAGTCCTGTCGGGTTTCGCCACCTCTGACTTGAGCGTCGATTTTTGT
GATGCTCGTCAGGGGGGCGGAGCCTATGGAAAAACGCCAGCAACGCGGCCTTTTTACGGTTCCTGGCCTT
TTGCTGGCCTTTTGCTCACATGTGAGGGCCTATTTCCCATGATTCCTTCATATTTGCATATACGATACAA
GGCTGTTAGAGAGATAATTGGAATTAATTTGACTGTAAACACAAAGATATTAGTACAAAATACGTGACGT
AGAAAGTAATAATTTCTTGGGTAGTTTGCAGTTTTAAAATTATGTTTTAAAATGGACTATCATATGCTTA
CCGTAACTTGAAAGTATTTCGATTTCTTGGCTTTATATATCTTGTGGAAAGGACGAAACACCGGGGGCCA
CTAGGGACAGGATGTTTTAGAGCTAGAAATAGCAAGTTAAAATAAGGCTAGTCCGTTATCAACTTGAAAA
AGTGGCACCGAGTCGGTGCTTTTTTGTTTTAGAGCTAGAAATAGCAAGTTAAAATAAGGCTAGTCCGTTT
TTAGCGCGTGCGCCAATTCTGCAGACAAATGGCTCTAGAGGTACCCGTTACATAACTTACGGTAAATGGC
CCGCCTGGCTGACCGCCCAACGACCCCCGCCCATTGACGTCAATAGTAACGCCAATAGGGACTTTCCATT
GACGTCAATGGGTGGAGTATTTACGGTAAACTGCCCACTTGGCAGTACATCAAGTGTATCATATGCCAAG
TACGCCCCCTATTGACGTCAATGACGGTAAATGGCCCGCCTGGCATTGTGCCCAGTACATGACCTTATGG
GACTTTCCTACTTGGCAGTACATCTACGTATTAGTCATCGCTATTACCATGGTCGAGGTGAGCCCCACGT
TCTGCTTCACTCTCCCCATCTCCCCCCCCTCCCCACCCCCAATTTTGTATTTATTTATTTTTTAATTATT
TTGTGCAGCGATGGGGGCGGGGGGGGGGGGGGGSGCGCGCCCRGGGGGGGGGGGGGGGGGGGGGGGGGGG
GGGGGGGGGGGGGGGGGGGGGGGGGGGGGGGGGGGGGGGGGGGGGGGGGGGGGGGGGGGGGGGGGGGGGG
GGGGGGGGGGGGGGGGGGGGGGGGGGGGGGGGGGGGGGGGGGGGNNNNNNNN
